Addgene plasmid #131219: pOVC1_X_EcSSPB-nano
Purpose: Expresses EcSSPB-micro (Escherichia coli) preceded by restriction sites
Depositing lab: Harald Janovjak. Depositing organization: Monash University. Publication: Engineering Strategy and Vector Library for the Rapid Generation of Modular Light-Controlled Protein-Protein Interactions. Tichy AM, Gerrard EJ, Legrand JMD, Hobbs RM, Janovjak H. J Mol Biol. 2019 May 29. pii: S0022-2836(19)30317-1. doi: 10.1016/j.jmb.2019.05.033. PubMed 31150735.
Backbone
  Vector backbone: pcDNA3.1-
  Backbone manufacturer: Invitrogen
  Backbone size w/o insert (bp): 5318
  Vector type: Mammalian Expression
  Selectable markers: Neomycin (select with G418)
Growth in bacteria
  Bacterial resistance: Ampicillin, 100 μg/mL
  Growth temperature: 37°C
  Growth strain: DH5alpha
  Copy number: High Copy
Gene/Insert
  Gene/Insert name: EcSSPB-nano
  Species: E. coli
  Insert size (bp): 384
  Promoter: CMV
  Cloning method: Restriction Enzyme; 5′ cloning site XmaI (not destroyed); 3′ cloning site XmaI (not destroyed)
  Sequencing primers: 5′ CMV_F (CGCAAATGGGCGGTAGGCGTG); 3′ pcDNA_R (CAACAGATGGCTGGCAAC)
Terms and licenses: Academic/Nonprofit Terms; Industry Terms: Not Available to Industry
How to cite: pOVC1_X_EcSSPB-nano was a gift from Harald Janovjak (Addgene plasmid # 131219 ; http://n2t.net/addgene:131219 ; RRID:Addgene_131219)
