[The description below was written by a language model from this plasmid's Addgene catalogue record and pLannotate feature annotations shown in this document.]
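Description:
pOVC1_X_EcSSPB-nano is a mammalian expression plasmid built on the pcDNA3.1(-) backbone, about 5.7 kb in the sequenced record. It belongs to a vector library designed for the rapid assembly of modular light-controlled protein-protein interactions. It is propagated in E. coli as a high-copy plasmid through its ColE1/pUC-type origin and selected with ampicillin via the β-lactamase gene. An f1 origin is also present. For mammalian cells, an SV40 early promoter drives a neomycin phosphotransferase cassette terminated by the SV40 polyadenylation signal, which allows G418 selection of stable transfectants.

The payload is a 384 bp insert encoding an Escherichia coli SspB domain. It sits downstream of the CMV immediate-early enhancer and promoter and upstream of the bovine growth hormone polyadenylation signal. A T7 promoter lies between the CMV promoter and the coding sequence. SspB is the adaptor protein that recognises the ssrA peptide, and engineered SspB variants serve as the binding partner in light-inducible dimerisation systems based on a caged ssrA peptide. The "X" in the name and the stated purpose indicate that restriction sites precede the SspB coding sequence, so a protein of interest can be cloned in frame as an N-terminal fusion partner. The insert itself is flanked by retained XmaI sites.

Two points in the record need caution. The plasmid and insert names say "nano" while the purpose line says "micro", so the exact affinity variant should be checked against the sequence. The automated annotation matches the coding sequence to the Haemophilus influenzae SspB homologue, although the catalogue gives E. coli as the source. Short annotated fragments such as the HIV-1 LTR, ble and lacI hits are probably backbone remnants or chance matches, not functional elements.
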