Features (pLannotate 1.2.2; 20 found; start..end, strand, type, name):
    132..511     +  enhancer       CMV enhancer: human cytomegalovirus immediate early enhancer
    512..715     +  promoter       CMV promoter: human cytomegalovirus (CMV) immediate early promoter
    711..744     +  LTR            5' LTR (truncated) (fragment): truncated 5' long terminal repeat (LTR) from HIV-1
    760..778     +  promoter       T7 promoter: promoter for bacteriophage T7 RNA polymerase
    834..1169    +  CDS            sspB (fragment): SSPB_HAEIN - Experimental evidence at protein level: Swiss-Prot protein existence level 1. Also stimulates degradation of the N-terminus of RseA (residues 1-108, alone or in complex with sigma-E) by ClpX-ClpP in a non-ssrA-mediated fashion. From Haemophilus influenzae (strain ATCC 51907 / DSM 11121 / KW20 / Rd).
   1200..1424    +  polyA_signal   bGH poly(A) signal: bovine growth hormone polyadenylation signal
   1428..1449    +  promoter       SV40 promoter (fragment): SV40 enhancer and early promoter
   1470..1898    +  rep_origin     f1 ori (sequence partly withheld): f1 bacteriophage origin of replication; arrow indicates direction of (+) strand synthesis
   1912..2241    +  promoter       SV40 promoter: SV40 enhancer and early promoter
   2308..3099    +  CDS            neo: KKA2_KLEPN - Also known as kan, nptII. Experimental evidence at protein level: Swiss-Prot protein existence level 1. Resistance to kanamycin, neomycin, paromomycin, ribostamycin, butirosin and gentamicin B. From Klebsiella pneumoniae.
   3123..3281    +  CDS            ble (fragment): BLE_KLEPN - Experimental evidence at protein level: Swiss-Prot protein existence level 1. Binding protein with a strong affinity to the bleomycin family of antibiotics. Binds to CL990; an antimitotic-antibiotic compound. From Klebsiella pneumoniae.
   3276..3397    +  polyA_signal   SV40 poly(A) signal: SV40 polyadenylation signal
   3470..3486    -  protein_bind   lac operator: The lac repressor binds to the lac operator to inhibit transcription in E. coli. This inhibition can be relieved by adding lactose or isopropyl-β-D-thiogalactopyranoside (IPTG). lac repressor encoded by lacI
   3494..3524    -  promoter       lac promoter: promoter for the E. coli lac operon
   3539..3560    -  protein_bind   CAP binding site: CAP binding activates transcription in the presence of cAMP. E. coli catabolite activator protein
   3573..3665    -  CDS            lacI (fragment): lac repressor; lacI; The lac repressor binds to the lac operator to inhibit transcription in E. coli. This inhibition can be relieved by adding lactose or isopropyl-β-D-thiogalactopyranoside (IPTG).
   3848..4436    -  rep_origin     ori: high-copy-number ColE1/pMB1/pBR322/pUC origin of replication
   4607..5467    -  CDS            AmpR: β-lactamase; bla; confers resistance to ampicillin, carbenicillin, and related antibiotics
   5468..5572    -  promoter       AmpR promoter: bla
   5631..5683    -  misc_feature   bom (fragment): basis of mobility region from pBR322
>Addgene plasmid #131219 | pOVC1_X_EcSSPB-nano | addgene full sequence | sequence record 257009 | Addgene NGS Result
GGTCGCTGAGTAGTGCGCGAGCAAAATTTAAGCTACAACAAGGCAAGGCTTGACCGACAATTGCATGAAG
AATCTGCTTAGGGTTAGGCGTTTTGCGCTGCTTCGCGATGTACGGGCCAGATATACGCGTTGACATTGAT
TATTGACTAGTTATTAATAGTAATCAATTACGGGGTCATTAGTTCATAGCCCATATATGGAGTTCCGCGT
TACATAACTTACGGTAAATGGCCCGCCTGGCTGACCGCCCAACGACCCCCGCCCATTGACGTCAATAATG
ACGTATGTTCCCATAGTAACGCCAATAGGGACTTTCCATTGACGTCAATGGGTGGAGTATTTACGGTAAA
CTGCCCACTTGGCAGTACATCAAGTGTATCATATGCCAAGTACGCCCCCTATTGACGTCAATGACGGTAA
ATGGCCCGCCTGGCATTATGCCCAGTACATGACCTTATGGGACTTTCCTACTTGGCAGTACATCTACGTA
TTAGTCATCGCTATTACCATGGTGATGCGGTTTTGGCAGTACATCAATGGGCGTGGATAGCGGTTTGACT
CACGGGGATTTCCAAGTCTCCACCCCATTGACGTCAATGGGAGTTTGTTTTGGCACCAAAATCAACGGGA
CTTTCCAAAATGTCGTAACAACTCCGCCCCATTGACGCAAATGGGCGGTAGGCGTGTACGGTGGGAGGTC
TATATAAGCAGAGCTCTCTGGCTAACTAGAGAACCCACTGCTTACTGGCTTATCGAAATTAATACGACTC
ACTATAGGGAGACCCAAGCTGACCATGGCCACCGGTGAATTCTCAGGCTCTGGATCCCCCGGGAGCTCCC
CGAAACGCCCTAAGCTGCTGCGTGAATATTACGATTGGCTGGTTGATAACAGCTTTACCCCATATCTGGT
GGTGGATGCCACATACCTGGGCGTGAACGTGCCCGTGGAGTATGTGAAAGACGGTCAGATCGTGCTGAAT
CTGTCTGCAAGTGCGACCGGCAACCTGCAACTGACAAATGATTTTATCCAGTTCAACGCCCGCTTTAAGG
GCGTGTCTCGTGAACTGTATATCCCGATGGGTGCCGCTCTGGCCATTTACGCTCGCGAGAACGGCGATGG
TGTGATGTTCGAACCAGAAGAAATCTATGACGAGCTGAATATTGGTCCCGGGTAAGTTTAAACCGCTGAT
CAGCCTCGACTGTGCCTTCTAGTTGCCAGCCATCTGTTGTTTGCCCCTCCCCCGTGCCTTCCTTGACCCT
GGAAGGTGCCACTCCCACTGTCCTTTCCTAATAAAATGAGGAAATTGCATCGCATTGTCTGAGTAGGTGT
CATTCTATTCTGGGGGGTGGGGTGGGGCAGGACAGCAAGGGGGAGGATTGGGAAGACAATAGCAGGCATG
CTGGGGATGCGGTGGGCTCTATGGCTTCTGAGGCGGAAAGAACCAGCTGGGGCTCTAGGGGGTATCCCC
[124 nt withheld, positions 1470-1593]
C
[91 nt withheld, positions 1595-1685]
A
[49 nt withheld, positions 1687-1735]
CCTTTGACGTTGGAGTCCACGTTCTTT
[37 nt withheld, positions 1763-1799]
ACCCTATCTCGGTCTATTCTTTTGATTTATAAGGGATTTTGCCGATTTCGGCCTATTGGTTAAAAAATGA
GCTGATTTAACAAAAATTTAACGCGAATTAATTCTGTGGAATGTGTGTCAGTTAGGGTGTGGAAAGTCCC
CAGGCTCCCCAGCAGGCAGAAGTATGCAAAGCATGCATCTCAATTAGTCAGCAACCAGGTGTGGAAAGTC
CCCAGGCTCCCCAGCAGGCAGAAGTATGCAAAGCATGCATCTCAATTAGTCAGCAACCATAGTCCCGCCC
CTAACTCCGCCCATCCCGCCCCTAACTCCGCCCAGTTCCGCCCATTCTCCGCCCCATGGCTGACTAATTT
TTTTTATTTATGCAGAGGCCGAGGCCGCCTCTGCCTCTGAGCTATTCCAGAAGTAGTGAGGAGGCTTTTT
TGGAGGCCTAGGCTTTTGCAAAAAGCTCTCGGGAGCTTGTATATCCATTTTCGGATCTGATCAAGAGACA
GGATGAGGATCGTTTCGCATGATTGAACAAGATGGATTGCACGCAGGTTCTCCGGCCGCTTGGGTGGAGA
GGCTATTCGGCTATGACTGGGCACAACAGACAATCGGCTGCTCTGATGCCGCCGTGTTCCGGCTGTCAGC
GCAGGGGCGCCCGGTTCTTTTTGTCAAGACCGACCTGTCCGGTGCCCTGAATGAACTGCAGGACGAGGCA
GCGCGGCTATCGTGGCTGGCCACGACGGGCGTTCCTTGCGCAGCTGTGCTCGACGTTGTCACTGAAGCGG
GAAGGGACTGGCTGCTATTGGGCGAAGTGCCGGGGCAGGATCTCCTGTCATCTCACCTTGCTCCTGCCGA
GAAAGTATCCATCATGGCTGATGCAATGCGGCGGCTGCATACGCTTGATCCGGCTACCTGCCCATTCGAC
CACCAAGCGAAACATCGCATCGAGCGAGCACGTACTCGGATGGAAGCCGGTCTTGTCGATCAGGATGATC
TGGACGAAGAGCATCAGGGGCTCGCGCCAGCCGAACTGTTCGCCAGGCTCAAGGCGCGCATGCCCGACGG
CGAGGATCTCGTCGTGACCCATGGCGATGCCTGCTTGCCGAATATCATGGTGGAAAATGGCCGCTTTTCT
GGATTCATCGACTGTGGCCGGCTGGGTGTGGCGGACCGCTATCAGGACATAGCGTTGGCTACCCGTGATA
TTGCTGAAGAGCTTGGCGGCGAATGGGCTGACCGCTTCCTCGTGCTTTACGGTATCGCCGCTCCCGATTC
GCAGCGCATCGCCTTCTATCGCCTTCTTGACGAGTTCTTCTGAGCGGGACTCTGGGGTTCGAAATGACCG
ACCAAGCGACGCCCAACCTGCCATCACGAGATTTCGATTCCACCGCCGCCTTCTATGAAAGGTTGGGCTT
CGGAATCGTTTTCCGGGACGCCGGCTGGATGATCCTCCAGCGCGGGGATCTCATGCTGGAGTTCTTCGCC
CACCCCAACTTGTTTATTGCAGCTTATAATGGTTACAAATAAAGCAATAGCATCACAAATTTCACAAATA
AAGCATTTTTTTCACTGCATTCTAGTTGTGGTTTGTCCAAACTCATCAATGTATCTTATCATGTCTGTAT
ACCGTCGACCTCTAGCTAGAGCTTGGCGTAATCATGGTCATAGCTGTTTCCTGTGTGAAATTGTTATCCG
CTCACAATTCCACACAACATACGAGCCGGAAGCATAAAGTGTAAAGCCTGGGGTGCCTAATGAGTGAGCT
AACTCACATTAATTGCGTTGCGCTCACTGCCCGCTTTCCAGTCGGGAAACCTGTCGTGCCAGCTGCATTA
ATGAATCGGCCAACGCGCGGGGAGAGGCGGTTTGCGTATTGGGCGCTCTTCCGCTTCCTCGCTCACTGAC
TCGCTGCGCTCGGTCGTTCGGCTGCGGCGAGCGGTATCAGCTCACTCAAAGGCGGTAATACGGTTATCCA
CAGAATCAGGGGATAACGCAGGAAAGAACATGTGAGCAAAAGGCCAGCAAAAGGCCAGGAACCGTAAAAA
GGCCGCGTTGCTGGCGTTTTTCCATAGGCTCCGCCCCCCTGACGAGCATCACAAAAATCGACGCTCAAGT
CAGAGGTGGCGAAACCCGACAGGACTATAAAGATACCAGGCGTTTCCCCCTGGAAGCTCCCTCGTGCGCT
CTCCTGTTCCGACCCTGCCGCTTACCGGATACCTGTCCGCCTTTCTCCCTTCGGGAAGCGTGGCGCTTTC
TCATAGCTCACGCTGTAGGTATCTCAGTTCGGTGTAGGTCGTTCGCTCCAAGCTGGGCTGTGTGCACGAA
CCCCCCGTTCAGCCCGACCGCTGCGCCTTATCCGGTAACTATCGTCTTGAGTCCAACCCGGTAAGACACG
ACTTATCGCCACTGGCAGCAGCCACTGGTAACAGGATTAGCAGAGCGAGGTATGTAGGCGGTGCTACAGA
GTTCTTGAAGTGGTGGCCTAACTACGGCTACACTAGAAGAACAGTATTTGGTATCTGCGCTCTGCTGAAG
CCAGTTACCTTCGGAAAAAGAGTTGGTAGCTCTTGATCCGGCAAACAAACCACCGCTGGTAGCGGTGGTT
TTTTTGTTTGCAAGCAGCAGATTACGCGCAGAAAAAAAGGATCTCAAGAAGATCCTTTGATCTTTTCTAC
GGGGTCTGACGCTCAGTGGAACGAAAACTCACGTTAAGGGATTTTGGTCATGAGATTATCAAAAAGGATC
TTCACCTAGATCCTTTTAAATTAAAAATGAAGTTTTAAATCAATCTAAAGTATATATGAGTAAACTTGGT
CTGACAGTTACCAATGCTTAATCAGTGAGGCACCTATCTCAGCGATCTGTCTATTTCGTTCATCCATAGT
TGCCTGACTCCCCGTCGTGTAGATAACTACGATACGGGAGGGCTTACCATCTGGCCCCAGTGCTGCAATG
ATACCGCGAGACCCACGCTCACCGGCTCCAGATTTATCAGCAATAAACCAGCCAGCCGGAAGGGCCGAGC
GCAGAAGTGGTCCTGCAACTTTATCCGCCTCCATCCAGTCTATTAATTGTTGCCGGGAAGCTAGAGTAAG
TAGTTCGCCAGTTAATAGTTTGCGCAACGTTGTTGCCATTGCTACAGGCATCGTGGTGTCACGCTCGTCG
TTTGGTATGGCTTCATTCAGCTCCGGTTCCCAACGATCAAGGCGAGTTACATGATCCCCCATGTTGTGCA
AAAAAGCGGTTAGCTCCTTCGGTCCTCCGATCGTTGTCAGAAGTAAGTTGGCCGCAGTGTTATCACTCAT
GGTTATGGCAGCACTGCATAATTCTCTTACTGTCATGCCATCCGTAAGATGCTTTTCTGTGACTGGTGAG
TACTCAACCAAGTCATTCTGAGAATAGTGTATGCGGCGACCGAGTTGCTCTTGCCCGGCGTCAATACGGG
ATAATACCGCGCCACATAGCAGAACTTTAAAAGTGCTCATCATTGGAAAACGTTCTTCGGGGCGAAAACT
CTCAAGGATCTTACCGCTGTTGAGATCCAGTTCGATGTAACCCACTCGTGCACCCAACTGATCTTCAGCA
TCTTTTACTTTCACCAGCGTTTCTGGGTGAGCAAAAACAGGAAGGCAAAATGCCGCAAAAAAGGGAATAA
GGGCGACACGGAAATGTTGAATACTCATACTCTTCCTTTTTCAATATTATTGAAGCATTTATCAGGGTTA
TTGTCTCATGAGCGGATACATATTTGAATGTATTTAGAAAAATAAACAAATAGGGGTTCCGCGCACATTT
CCCCGAAAAGTGCCACCTGACGTCGACGGATCGGGAGATCTCCCGATCCCCTATGGTGCACTCTCAGTAC
AATCTGCTCTGATGCCGCATAGTTAAGCCAGTATCTGCTCCCTGCTTGTGTGTTGGA
