>Addgene plasmid #131219 | pOVC1_X_EcSSPB-nano | depositor partial sequence | sequence record 251495 | pOVC1_X_EcSSPB-nano
ACCATGGCCACCGGTGAATTCTCAGGCTCTGGATCCCCCGGGAGCTCCCCGAAACGCCCTAAGCTGCTGC
GTGAATATTACGATTGGCTGGTTGATAACAGCTTTACCCCATATCTGGTGGTGGATGCCACATACCTGGG
CGTGAACGTGCCCGTGGAGTATGTGAAAGACGGTCAGATCGTGCTGAATCTGTCTGCAAGTGCGACCGGC
AACCTGCAACTGACAAATGATTTTATCCAGTTCAACGCCCGCTTTAAGGGCGTGTCTCGTGAACTGTATA
TCCCGATGGGTGCCGCTCTGGCCATTTACGCTCGCGAGAACGGCGATGGTGTGATGTTCGAACCAGAAGA
AATCTATGACGAGCTGAATATTGGTCCCGGGTAA
